>Addgene plasmid #216637 | pNTI934 | addgene full sequence | sequence record 429983 | Addgene NGS Result
CCGCGTTGCTGGCGTTTTTCCATAGGCTCCGCCCCCCTGACGAGCATCACAAAAATCGACGCTCAAGTCA
GAGGTGGCGAAACCCGACAGGACTATAAAGATACCAGGCGTTTCCCCCTGGAAGCTCCCTCGTGCGCTCT
CCTGTTCCGACCCTGCCGCTTACCGGATACCTGTCCGCCTTTCTCCCTTCGGGAAGCGTGGCGCTTTCTC
ATAGCTCACGCTGTAGGTATCTCAGTTCGGTGTAGGTCGTTCGCTCCAAGCTGGGCTGTGTGCACGAACC
CCCCGTTCAGCCCGACCGCTGCGCCTTATCCGGTAACTATCGTCTTGAGTCCAACCCGGTAAGACACGAC
TTATCGCCACTGGCAGCAGCCACTGGTAACAGGATTAGCAGAGCGAGGTATGTAGGCGGTGCTACAGAGT
TCTTGAAGTGGTGGCCTAACTACGGCTACACTAGAAGAACAGTATTTGGTATCTGCGCTCTGCTGAAGCC
AGTTACCTTCGGAAAAAGAGTTGGTAGCTCTTGATCCGGCAAACAAACCACCGCTGGTAGCGGTGGTTTT
TTTGTTTGCAAGCAGCAGATTACGCGCAGAAAAAAAGGATCTCAAGAAGATCCTTTGATCTTTTCTACGG
GGTCTGACGCTCAGTGGAACGAAAACTCACGTTAAGGGATTTTGGTCATGAGATTATCAAAAAGGATCTT
CACCTAGATCCTTTTAAATTAAAAATGAAGTTTTAAATCAATCTAAAGTATATATGAGTAAACTTGGTCT
GACAGTTACCAATGCTTAATCAGTGAGGCACCTATCTCAGCGATCTGTCTATTTCGTTCATCCATAGTTG
CCTGACTCCCCGTCGTGTAGATAACTACGATACGGGAGGGCTTACCATCTGGCCCCAGTGCTGCAATGAT
ACCGCGAGACCCACGCTCACCGGCTCCAGATTTATCAGCAATAAACCAGCCAGCCGGAAGGGCCGAGCGC
AGAAGTGGTCCTGCAACTTTATCCGCCTCCATCCAGTCTATTAATTGTTGCCGGGAAGCTAGAGTAAGTA
GTTCGCCAGTTAATAGTTTGCGCAACGTTGTTGCCATTGCTACAGGCATCGTGGTGTCACGCTCGTCGTT
TGGTATGGCTTCATTCAGCTCCGGTTCCCAACGATCAAGGCGAGTTACATGATCCCCCATGTTGTGCAAA
AAAGCGGTTAGCTCCTTCGGTCCTCCGATCGTTGTCAGAAGTAAGTTGGCCGCAGTGTTATCACTCATGG
TTATGGCAGCACTGCATAATTCTCTTACTGTCATGCCATCCGTAAGATGCTTTTCTGTGACTGGTGAGTA
CTCAACCAAGTCATTCTGAGAATAGTGTATGCGGCGACCGAGTTGCTCTTGCCCGGCGTCAATACGGGAT
AATACCGCGCCACATAGCAGAACTTTAAAAGTGCTCATCATTGGAAAACGTTCTTCGGGGCGAAAACTCT
CAAGGATCTTACCGCTGTTGAGATCCAGTTCGATGTAACCCACTCGTGCACCCAACTGATCTTCAGCATC
TTTTACTTTCACCAGCGTTTCTGGGTGAGCAAAAACAGGAAGGCAAAATGCCGCAAAAAAGGGAATAAGG
GCGACACGGAAATGTTGAATACTCATACTCTTCCTTTTTCAATATTATTGAAGCATTTATCAGGGTTATT
GTCTCATGAGCGGATACATATTTGAATGTATTTAGAAAAATAAACAAATAGGGGTTCCGCGCACATTTCC
CCGAAAAGTGCCACCTGACGTCGACGGATCGGGAGATCTCCCGATCCCCTATGGTGCACTCTCAGTACAA
TCTGCTCTGATGCCGCATAGTTAAGCCAGTATCTGCTCCCTGCTTGTGTGTTGGAGGTCGCTGAGTAGTG
CGCGAGCAAAATTTAAGCTACAACAAGGCAAGGCTTGACCGACAATTGCATGAAGAATCTGCTTAGGGTT
AGGCGTTTTGCGCTGCTTCGCGATGTACGGGCCAGATATACGCGTTGACATTGATTATTGACTAGTTATT
AATAGTAATCAATTACGGGGTCATTAGTTCATAGCCCATATATGGAGTTCCGCGTTACATAACTTACGGT
AAATGGCCCGCCTGGCTGACCGCCCAACGACCCCCGCCCATTGACGTCAATAATGACGTATGTTCCCATA
GTAACGCCAATAGGGACTTTCCATTGACGTCAATGGGTGGAGTATTTACGGTAAACTGCCCACTTGGCAG
TACATCAAGTGTATCATATGCCAAGTACGCCCCCTATTGACGTCAATGACGGTAAATGGCCCGCCTGGCA
TTATGCCCAGTACATGACCTTATGGGACTTTCCTACTTGGCAGTACATCTACGTATTAGTCATCGCTATT
ACCATGGTGATGCGGTTTTGGCAGTACATCAATGGGCGTGGATAGCGGTTTGACTCACGGGGATTTCCAA
GTCTCCACCCCATTGACGTCAATGGGAGTTTGTTTTGGCACCAAAATCAACGGGACTTTCCAAAATGTCG
TAACAACTCCGCCCCATTGACGCAAATGGGCGGTAGGCGTGTACGGTGGGAGGTCTATATAAGCAGCGCG
TTTTGCCTGTACTGGGTCTCTCTGGTTAGACCAGATCTGAGCCTGGGAGCTCTCTGGCTAACTAGGGAAC
CCACTGCTTAAGCCTCAATAAAGCTTGCCTTGAGTGCTTCAAGTAGTGTGTGCCCGTCTGTTGTGTGACT
CTGGTAACTAGAGATCCCTCAGACCCTTTTAGTCAGTGTGGAAAATCTCTAGCAGTGGCGCCCGAACAGG
GACTTGAAAGCGAAAGGGAAACCAGAGGAGCTCTCTCGACGCAGGACTCGGCTTGCTGAAGCGCGCACGG
CAAGAGGCGAGGGGCGGCGACTGGTGAGTACGCCAAAAATTTTGACTAGCGGAGGCTAGAAGGAGAGAGA
TGGGTGCGAGAGCGTCAGTATTAAGCGGGGGAGAATTAGATCGCGATGGGAAAAAATTCGGTTAAGGCCA
GGGGGAAAGAAAAAATATAAATTAAAACATATAGTATGGGCAAGCAGGGAGCTAGAACGATTCGCAGTTA
ATCCTGGCCTGTTAGAAACATCAGAAGGCTGTAGACAAATACTGGGACAGCTACAACCATCCCTTCAGAC
AGGATCAGAAGAACTTAGATCATTATATAATACAGTAGCAACCCTCTATTGTGTGCATCAAAGGATAGAG
ATAAAAGACACCAAGGAAGCTTTAGACAAGATAGAGGAAGAGCAAAACAAAAGTAAGACCACCGCACAGC
AAGCGGCCGCTGATCTTCAGACCTGGAGGAGGAGATATGAGGGACAATTGGAGAAGTGAATTATATAAAT
ATAAAGTAGTAAAAATTGAACCATTAGGAGTAGCACCCACCAAGGCAAAGAGAAGAGTGGTGCAGAGAGA
AAAAAGAGCAGTGGGAATAGGAGCTTTGTTCCTTGGGTTCTTGGGAGCAGCAGGAAGCACTATGGGCGCA
GCGTCAATGACGCTGACGGTACAGGCCAGACAATTATTGTCTGGTATAGTGCAGCAGCAGAACAATTTGC
TGAGGGCTATTGAGGCGCAACAGCATCTGTTGCAACTCACAGTCTGGGGCATCAAGCAGCTCCAGGCAAG
AATCCTGGCTGTGGAAAGATACCTAAAGGATCAACAGCTCCTGGGGATTTGGGGTTGCTCTGGAAAACTC
ATTTGCACCACTGCTGTGCCTTGGAATGCTAGTTGGAGTAATAAATCTCTGGAACAGATTTGGAATCACA
CGACCTGGATGGAGTGGGACAGAGAAATTAACAATTACACAAGCTTAATACACTCCTTAATTGAAGAATC
GCAAAACCAGCAAGAAAAGAATGAACAAGAATTATTGGAATTAGATAAATGGGCAAGTTTGTGGAATTGG
TTTAACATAACAAATTGGCTGTGGTATATAAAATTATTCATAATGATAGTAGGAGGCTTGGTAGGTTTAA
GAATAGTTTTTGCTGTACTTTCTATAGTGAATAGAGTTAGGCAGGGATATTCACCATTATCGTTTCAGAC
CCACCTCCCAACCCCGAGGGGACCCGACAGGCCCGAAGGAATAGAAGAAGAAGGTGGAGAGAGAGACAGA
GACAGATCCATTCGATTAGTGAACGGATCGGCACTGCGTGCGCCAATTCTGCAGACAAATGGCAGTATTC
ATCCACAATTTTAAAAGAAAAGGGGGGATTGGGGGGTACAGTGCAGGGGAAAGAATAGTAGACATAATAG
CAACAGACATACAAACTAAAGAATTACAAAAACAAATTACAAAAATTCAAAATTTTCGGGTTTATTACAG
GGACAGCAGAGATCCAGTTTGGTTAATTAACCCGTGTCGGCTCCAGATCTGGCCTCCGCGCCGGGTTTTG
GCGCCTCCCGCGGGCGCCCCCCTCCTCACGGCGAGCGCTGCCACGTCAGACGAAGGGCGCAGCGAGCGTC
CTGATCCTTCCGCCCGGACGCTCAGGACAGCGGCCCGCTGCTCATAAGACTCGGCCTTAGAACCCCAGTA
TCAGCAGAAGGACATTTTAGGACGGGACTTGGGTGACTCTAGGGCACTGGTTTTCTTTCCAGAGAGCGGA
ACAGGCGAGGAAAAGTAGTCCCTTCTCGGCGATTCTGCGGAGGGATCTCCGTGGGGCGGTGAACGCCGAT
GATTATATAAGGACGCGCCGGGTGTGGCACAGCTAGTTCCGTCGCAGCCGGGATTTGGGTCGCGGTTCTT
GTTTGTGGATCGCTGTGATCGTCACTTGGTGAGTAGCGGGCTGCTGGGCTGGCCGGGGCTTTCGTGGCCG
CCGGGCCGCTCGGTGGGACGGAAGCGTGTGGAGAGACCGCCAAGGGCTGTAGTCTGGGTCCGCGAGCAAG
GTTGCCCTGAACTGGGGGTTGGGGGGAGCGCAGCAAAATGGCGGCTGTTCCCGAGTCTTGAATGGAAGAC
GCTTGTGAGGCGGGCTGTGAGGTCGTTGAAACAAGGTGGGGGGCATGGTGGGCGGCAAGAACCCAAGGTC
TTGAGGCCTTCGCTAATGCGGGAAAGCTCTTATTCGGGTGAGATGGGCTGGGGCACCATCTGGGGACCCT
GACGTGAAGTTTGTCACTGACTGGAGAACTCGGTTTGTCGTCTGTTGCGGGGGCGGCAGTTATGGCGGTG
CCGTTGGGCAGTGCACCCGTACCTTTGGGAGCGCGCGCCCTCGTCGTGTCGTGACGTCACCCGTTCTGTT
GGCTTATAATGCAGGGTGGGGCCACCTGCCGGTAGGTGTGCGGTAGGCTTTTCTCCGTCGCAGGACGCAG
GGTTCGGGCCTAGGGTAGGCTCTCCTGAATCGACAGGCGCCGGACCTCTGGTGAGGGGAGGGATAAGTGA
GGCGTCAGTTTCTTTGGTCGGTTTTATGTACCTATCTTCTTAAGTAGCTGAAGCTCCGGTTTTGAACTAT
GCGCTCGGGGTTGGCGAGTGTGTTTTGTGAAGTTTTTTAGGCACCTTTTGAAATGTAATCATTTGGGTCA
ATATGTAATTTTCAGTGTTAGACTAGTAAATTGTCCGCTAAATTCTGGCCGTTTTTGGCTTTTTTGTTAG
ACGAAGCTTGGGCTGCAGGTCGACTCTAGAGCCACCATGAACGACATCTTCGAGGCTCAGCGTATCGAAT
GGCACTCATCACGTCGTAAGTGGAATAAGACAGGTCACGCAGTCAGAGCTATAGGTCGGCTGAGCTCAGA
TCTGTACGACGATGACGATAAGCTCGAGGGGAGCGTGGCAGTCCTGCCTGTGGTCGACTCCACCAATCAG
TACCTGCTGGATCGAATCGGCGAGCTGAAGAGTGGGGATGCTTGCATTGCAGAATATCAGCAGGCAGGGA
GAGGAAGCAGAGGGAGGAAATGGTTCTCTCCTTTTGGAGCTAACCTGTACCTGAGTATGTTTTGGCGCCT
GAAGCGGGGACCAGCAGCAATCGGCCTGGGCCCGGTCATCGGAATTGTCATGGCAGAAGCGCTGCGAAAG
CTGGGAGCAGACAAGGTGCGAGTCAAATGGCCCAATGACCTGTATCTGCAGGATAGAAAGCTGGCAGGCA
TCCTGGTGGAGCTGGCCGGAATAACAGGCGATGCTGCACAGATCGTCATTGGCGCCGGGATTAACGTGGC
TATGAGGCGCGTGGAGGAAAGCGTGGTCAATCAGGGCTGGATCACACTGCAGGAAGCAGGGATTAACCTG
GACAGGAATACTCTGGCCGCTACGCTGATCCGAGAGCTGCGGGCAGCCCTGGAACTGTTCGAGCAGGAAG
GCCTGGCTCCATATCTGCCACGGTGGGAGAAGCTGGATAACTTCATCAATAGACCCGTGAAGCTGATCAT
TGGGGACAAAGAGATTTTCGGGATTAGCCGGGGGATTGATAAACAGGGAGCCCTGCTGCTGGAACAGGAC
GGAGTTATCAAACCCTGGATGGGCGGAGAAATCAGTCTGCGGTCTGCCGAAAAGCTGCAGGGCGGTACCG
GAGGGAGCAAAGACAATACTGTGCCTCTGAAGCTGATCGCTCTCCTGGCTAATGGCGAGTTCCATAGTGG
CGAACAGCTGGGAGAAACCCTGGGCATGTCCAGGGCCGCTATCAACAAGCACATTCAGACTCTGCGCGAC
TGGGGCGTGGACGTGTTCACCGTGCCCGGAAAGGGCTACTCTCTGCCCGAGCCTATCCCGCTGCTGAACG
CTAAACAGATTCTGGGACAGCTGGACGGCCTGCCGGACCAACTGACTGAAGAGCAGATCGCAGAATTTAA
AGAGGCTTTCTCCCTATTTGACAAGGACGGGGATGGGACAATAACAACCAAGGAGCTGGGGACGGTGATG
CGGTCTCTGGGGCAGAACCCCACAGAAGCAGAGCTGCAGGACATGATCAATGAAGTAGATGCCGACGGTG
ACGGCACAATCGACTTCCCTGAGTTCCTGACAATGATGGCAAGAAAAATGAAATACAGGGACACGGAAGA
AGAAATTAGAGAAGCGTTCGGTGTGTTTGATAAGGATGGCAATGGCTACATCAGTGCAGCAGAGCTTCGC
CACGTGATGACAAACCTTGGAGAGAAGTTAACAGATGAAGAGGTTGATGAAATGATCAGGGAAGCAGACA
TCGATGGGGATGGTCAGGTAAACTACGAAGAGTTTGTACAAATGATGACAGCGAAGGGCAAGCCCATCCC
CAACCCCCTGCTGGGCCTGGACAGCACCGGCAGCGGCAGCAAAATGAGTAAGGATGGAAAGAAAAAGAAA
AAGAAAAGCAAAACAAAGTGTGTAATAATGTGAGGATCCACCGGTGCTAGCAGTTAACGAATTCGATATC
AAGCTTATCGATAATCAACCTCTGGATTACAAAATTTGTGAAAGATTGACTGGTATTCTTAACTATGTTG
CTCCTTTTACGCTATGTGGATACGCTGCTTTAATGCCTTTGTATCATGCTATTGCTTCCCGTATGGCTTT
CATTTTCTCCTCCTTGTATAAATCCTGGTTGCTGTCTCTTTATGAGGAGTTGTGGCCCGTTGTCAGGCAA
CGTGGCGTGGTGTGCACTGTGTTTGCTGACGCAACCCCCACTGGTTGGGGCATTGCCACCACCTGTCAGC
TCCTTTCCGGGACTTTCGCTTTCCCCCTCCCTATTGCCACGGCGGAACTCATCGCCGCCTGCCTTGCCCG
CTGCTGGACAGGGGCTCGGCTGTTGGGCACTGACAATTCCGTGGTGTTGTCGGGGAAATCATCGTCCTTT
CCTTGGCTGCTCGCCTGTGTTGCCACCTGGATTCTGCGCGGGACGTCCTTCTGCTACGTCCCTTCGGCCC
TCAATCCAGCGGACCTTCCTTCCCGCGGCCTGCTGCCGGCTCTGCGGCCTCTTCCGCGTCTTCGCCTTCG
CCCTCAGACGAGTCGGATCTCCCTTTGGGCCGCCTCCCCGCATCGATACCGTCGACCTCGAGACCTAGAA
AAACATGGAGCAATCACAAGTAGCAATACAGCAGCTACCAATGCTGATTGTGCCTGGCTAGAAGCACAAG
AGGAGGAGGAGGTGGGTTTTCCAGTCACACCTCAGGTACCTTTAAGACCAATGACTTACAAGGCAGCTGT
AGATCTTAGCCACTTTTTAAAAGAAAAGGGGGGACTGGAAGGGCTAATTCACTCCCAACGAAGACAAGAT
ATCCTTGATCTGTGGATCTACCACACACAAGGCTACTTCCCTGATTGGCAGAACTACACACCAGGGCCAG
GGATCAGATATCCACTGACCTTTGGATGGTGCTACAAGCTAGTACCAGTTGAGCAAGAGAAGGTAGAAGA
AGCCAATGAAGGAGAGAACACCCGCTTGTTACACCCTGTGAGCCTGCATGGGATGGATGACCCGGAGAGA
GAAGTATTAGAGTGGAGGTTTGACAGCCGCCTAGCATTTCATCACATGGCCCGAGAGCTGCATCCGGACT
GTACTGGGTCTCTCTGGTTAGACCAGATCTGAGCCTGGGAGCTCTCTGGCTAACTAGGGAACCCACTGCT
TAAGCCTCAATAAAGCTTGCCTTGAGTGCTTCAAGTAGTGTGTGCCCGTCTGTTGTGTGACTCTGGTAAC
TAGAGATCCCTCAGACCCTTTTAGTCAGTGTGGAAAATCTCTAGCAGGGCCCGTTTAAACCCGCTGATCA
GCCTCGACTGTGCCTTCTAGTTGCCAGCCATCTGTTGTTTGCCCCTCCCCCGTGCCTTCCTTGACCCTGG
AAGGTGCCACTCCCACTGTCCTTTCCTAATAAAATGAGGAAATTGCATCGCATTGTCTGAGTAGGTGTCA
TTCTATTCTGGGGGGTGGGGTGGGGCAGGACAGCAAGGGGGAGGATTGGGAAGACAATAGCAGGCATGCT
GGGGATGCGGTGGGCTCTATGGCTTCTGAGGCGGAAAGAACCAGCTGGGGCTCTAGGGGGTATCCCC
[124 nt withheld, positions 8958-9081]
C
[91 nt withheld, positions 9083-9173]
A
[49 nt withheld, positions 9175-9223]
CCTTTGACGTTGGAGTCCACGTTCTTT
[37 nt withheld, positions 9251-9287]
ACCCTATCTCGGTCTATTCTTTTGATTTATAAGGGATTTTGCCGATTTCGGCCTATTGGTTAAAAAATGA
GCTGATTTAACAAAAATTTAACGCGAATTAATTCTGTGGAATGTGTGTCAGTTAGGGTGTGGAAAGTCCC
CAGGCTCCCCAGCAGGCAGAAGTATGCAAAGCATGCATCTCAATTAGTCAGCAACCAGGTGTGGAAAGTC
CCCAGGCTCCCCAGCAGGCAGAAGTATGCAAAGCATGCATCTCAATTAGTCAGCAACCATAGTCCCGCCC
CTAACTCCGCCCATCCCGCCCCTAACTCCGCCCAGTTCCGCCCATTCTCCGCCCCATGGCTGACTAATTT
TTTTTATTTATGCAGAGGCCGAGGCCGCCTCTGCCTCTGAGCTATTCCAGAAGTAGTGAGGAGGCTTTTT
TGGAGGCCTAGGCTTTTGCAAAAAGCTCCCGGGAGCTTGTATATCCATTTTCGGATCTGATCAGCACGTG
TTGACAATTAATCATCGGCATAGTATATCGGCATAGTATAATACGACAAGGTGAGGAACTAAACCATGGC
CAAGTTGACCAGTGCCGTTCCGGTGCTCACCGCGCGCGACGTCGCCGGAGCGGTCGAGTTCTGGACCGAC
CGGCTCGGGTTCTCCCGGGACTTCGTGGAGGACGACTTCGCCGGTGTGGTCCGGGACGACGTGACCCTGT
TCATCAGCGCGGTCCAGGACCAGGTGGTGCCGGACAACACCCTGGCCTGGGTGTGGGTGCGCGGCCTGGA
CGAGCTGTACGCCGAGTGGTCGGAGGTCGTGTCCACGAACTTCCGGGACGCCTCCGGGCCGGCCATGACC
GAGATCGGCGAGCAGCCGTGGGGGCGGGAGTTCGCCCTGCGCGACCCGGCCGGCAACTGCGTGCACTTCG
TGGCCGAGGAGCAGGACTGACACGTGCTACGAGATTTCGATTCCACCGCCGCCTTCTATGAAAGGTTGGG
CTTCGGAATCGTTTTCCGGGACGCCGGCTGGATGATCCTCCAGCGCGGGGATCTCATGCTGGAGTTCTTC
GCCCACCCCAACTTGTTTATTGCAGCTTATAATGGTTACAAATAAAGCAATAGCATCACAAATTTCACAA
ATAAAGCATTTTTTTCACTGCATTCTAGTTGTGGTTTGTCCAAACTCATCAATGTATCTTATCATGTCTG
TATACCGTCGACCTCTAGCTAGAGCTTGGCGTAATCATGGTCATAGCTGTTTCCTGTGTGAAATTGTTAT
CCGCTCACAATTCCACACAACATACGAGCCGGAAGCATAAAGTGTAAAGCCTGGGGTGCCTAATGAGTGA
GCTAACTCACATTAATTGCGTTGCGCTCACTGCCCGCTTTCCAGTCGGGAAACCTGTCGTGCCAGCTGCA
TTAATGAATCGGCCAACGCGCGGGGAGAGGCGGTTTGCGTATTGGGCGCTCTTCCGCTTCCTCGCTCACT
GACTCGCTGCGCTCGGTCGTTCGGCTGCGGCGAGCGGTATCAGCTCACTCAAAGGCGGTAATACGGTTAT
CCACAGAATCAGGGGATAACGCAGGAAAGAACATGTGAGCAAAAGGCCAGCAAAAGGCCAGGAACCGTAA
AAAGG
Features (pLannotate 1.2.2; 36 found; start..end, strand, type, name):
     17..605     -  rep_origin     ori: high-copy-number ColE1/pMB1/pBR322/pUC origin of replication
    776..1636    -  CDS            AmpR: β-lactamase; bla; confers resistance to ampicillin, carbenicillin, and related antibiotics
   1637..1741    -  promoter       AmpR promoter: bla
   1800..1852    -  misc_feature   bom (fragment): basis of mobility region from pBR322
   2007..2386    +  enhancer       CMV enhancer: human cytomegalovirus immediate early enhancer
   2387..2586    +  promoter       CMV promoter: human cytomegalovirus (CMV) immediate early promoter
   2604..2784    +  LTR            5' LTR (truncated): truncated 5' long terminal repeat (LTR) from HIV-1
   2831..2956    +  misc_feature   HIV-1 Ψ: packaging signal of human immunodeficiency virus type 1
   2940..3303    +  CDS            HIV-1 gag (fragment): gag protein from human immunodeficiency virus 1; gag
   3449..3682    +  misc_feature   RRE: The Rev response element (RRE) of HIV-1 allows for Rev-dependent mRNA export from the nucleus to the cytoplasm.
   4059..4159    +  CDS            Rev (fragment): human immunodeficiency virus 1 (HIV-1) Rev protein; rev; enhances nuclear export of unspliced and incompletely spliced viral mRNAs
   4209..4326    +  misc_feature   cPPT/CTS: central polypurine tract and central termination sequence of HIV-1
   4391..5602    +  promoter       UbC promoter: human ubiquitin C promoter
   5613..5631    -  misc_feature   MCS (fragment): pUC18/19 multiple cloning site
   5682..5738    +  CDS            calmodulin-binding peptide: calmodulin-binding peptide from avian smooth muscle myosin light chain kinase
   5739..5762    +  CDS            Xpress™ tag: Xpress™ epitope tag, including an enterokinase recognition and cleavage site
   5769..6494    +  CDS            miniTurbo (fragment): N-terminally truncated mutant of the E. coli biotin ligase BioID engineered for improved catalytic efficiency (Branon et al., 2018)
   6519..6749    +  CDS            TurboID (fragment): mutant of the E. coli biotin ligase BioID engineered for improved catalytic efficiency (Branon et al., 2018)
   6756..7196    +  CDS            calmodulin: calcium-binding protein
   7339..7363    +  misc_feature   MCS (fragment): pBluescript multiple cloning site
   7363..7951    +  misc_feature   WPRE: woodchuck hepatitis virus posttranscriptional regulatory element
   7888..8469    +  CDS            nef (fragment): NEF_HV1H2 - Experimental evidence at protein level: Swiss-Prot protein existence level 1. Extracellular Nef protein targets CD4(+) T-lymphocytes for apoptosis by interacting with CXCR4 surface receptors. From Human immunodeficiency virus type 1 group M subtype B (isolate HXB2) (HIV-1).
   8476..8656    +  LTR            5' LTR (truncated): truncated 5' long terminal repeat (LTR) from HIV-1
   8688..8912    +  polyA_signal   bGH poly(A) signal: bovine growth hormone polyadenylation signal
   8916..8937    +  promoter       SV40 promoter (fragment): SV40 enhancer and early promoter
   8958..9386    +  rep_origin     f1 ori (sequence partly withheld): f1 bacteriophage origin of replication; arrow indicates direction of (+) strand synthesis
   9400..9729    +  promoter       SV40 promoter: SV40 enhancer and early promoter
   9777..9824    +  promoter       EM7 promoter: synthetic bacterial promoter&nbsp
   9843..10217   +  CDS            BleoR: antibiotic-binding protein; Sh ble from Streptoalloteichus hindustanus; confers resistance to bleomycin, phleomycin, and Zeocin™
  10227..10352   +  CDS            ble (fragment): BLE_KLEPN - Experimental evidence at protein level: Swiss-Prot protein existence level 1. Binding protein with a strong affinity to the bleomycin family of antibiotics. Binds to CL990; an antimitotic-antibiotic compound. From Klebsiella pneumoniae.
  10347..10468   +  polyA_signal   SV40 poly(A) signal: SV40 polyadenylation signal
  10539..10561   -  protein_bind   lac operator (fragment): The lac repressor binds to the lac operator to inhibit transcription in E. coli. This inhibition can be relieved by adding lactose or isopropyl-β-D-thiogalactopyranoside (IPTG). lac repressor encoded by lacI
  10565..10595   -  promoter       lac promoter: promoter for the E. coli lac operon
  10610..10631   -  protein_bind   CAP binding site: CAP binding activates transcription in the presence of cAMP. E. coli catabolite activator protein
  10644..10736   -  CDS            lacI (fragment): lac repressor; lacI; The lac repressor binds to the lac operator to inhibit transcription in E. coli. This inhibition can be relieved by adding lactose or isopropyl-β-D-thiogalactopyranoside (IPTG).
  10738..10871   -  rep_origin     RSF ori (fragment): Plasmids containing the RSF 1030 origin of replication can be propagated in E. coli cells that contain additional plasmids with compatible origins.
