[The description below was written by a language model from this plasmid's Addgene catalogue record and pLannotate feature annotations shown in this document.]
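Description:
pNTI934 is a third-generation-style HIV-1 lentiviral transfer plasmid built on the FUGW backbone (10,902 bp in total) that serves both for direct mammalian expression and for lentivirus production. It is maintained in E. coli through a high-copy ColE1/pUC origin and ampicillin resistance. The backbone also carries an f1 origin and an SV40/EM7-driven BleoR cassette located outside the viral genome. A CMV enhancer/promoter fused to a truncated 5' LTR drives genomic RNA synthesis in packaging cells. This is followed by the Ψ packaging signal with a gag fragment, the RRE for Rev-dependent nuclear export, and the cPPT/CTS. Downstream of the payload sit a WPRE, which boosts transcript expression, a truncated 3' LTR and a bGH polyadenylation signal.

The payload is Cal-ID-PM, a synthetic 1,677 bp insert expressed from the human ubiquitin C promoter. The feature table shows a single forward-strand reading frame. It begins with a calmodulin-binding peptide from smooth muscle myosin light chain kinase, continues through two segments matching miniTurbo/TurboID-derived biotin ligase, and ends with calmodulin. This layout suggests a rearranged or split ligase flanked by a calcium-sensing pair, so that calcium-dependent binding of calmodulin to the peptide would control biotinylation activity, in keeping with the stated calcium-dependent proximity labeling. A short match to the Xpress epitope lies between the peptide and the ligase, though it may simply reflect linker sequence. The catalogue lists a C-terminal V5 tag and plasma membrane localization, but neither the V5 tag nor the membrane-targeting motif is annotated in the feature table, and the nature of the targeting motif is not stated. The construct is intended for recording calcium signals near the plasma membrane by biotinylating nearby proteins in transfected or transduced cells.
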