Addgene plasmid #216637: pNTI934
Purpose: Cal-ID-PM (V5) Plasma membrane-localized Cal-ID, mammalian expression and lentivirus production
Depositing lab: Nicholas Ingolia. Depositing organization: University of California, Berkeley. Publication: Molecular recording of calcium signals via calcium-dependent proximity labeling. Kim JW, Yong AJH, Aisenberg EE, Lobel JH, Wang W, Dawson TM, Dawson VL, Gao R, Jan YN, Bateup HS, Ingolia NT. Nat Chem Biol. 2024 Jul;20(7):894-905. doi: 10.1038/s41589-024-01603-7. Epub 2024 Apr 24. PubMed 38658655.
Backbone
  Vector backbone: FUGW
  Backbone size w/o insert (bp): 9225
  Total vector size (bp): 10902
  Vector type: Mammalian Expression, Lentiviral
Growth in bacteria
  Bacterial resistance: Ampicillin, 100 μg/mL
  Growth temperature: 30°C
  Growth strain: NEB Stable
  Copy number: Unknown
Gene/Insert
  Gene/Insert name: Cal-ID-PM
  Species: Synthetic
  Insert size (bp): 1677
  Tag / fusion protein: V5 (C terminal on insert)
Terms and licenses: Academic/Nonprofit Terms; Industry Terms: Not Available to Industry
How to cite: pNTI934 was a gift from Nicholas Ingolia (Addgene plasmid # 216637 ; http://n2t.net/addgene:216637 ; RRID:Addgene_216637)
